>Addgene plasmid #178736 | pAc2_Cse2 | addgene full sequence | sequence record 354962 | Addgene NGS Result
TGGCGAATGGG
[124 nt withheld, positions 12-135]
C
[91 nt withheld, positions 137-227]
A
[49 nt withheld, positions 229-277]
CCTTTGACGTTGGAGTCCACGTTCTTT
[37 nt withheld, positions 305-341]
ACCCTATCTCGGTCTATTCTTTTGATTTATAAGGGATTTTGCCGATTTCGGCCTATTGGTTAAAAAATGA
GCTGATTTAACAAAAATTTAACGCGAATTTTAACAAAATATTAACGCTTACAATTTAGGTGGCACTTTTC
GGGGAAATGTGCGCGGAACCCCTATTTGTTTATTTTTCTAAATACATTCAAATATGTATCCGCTCATGAA
TTAATTCTTAGAAAAACTCATCGAGCATCAAATGAAACTGCAATTTATTCATATCAGGATTATCAATACC
ATATTTTTGAAAAAGCCGTTTCTGTAATGAAGGAGAAAACTCACCGAGGCAGTTCCATAGGATGGCAAGA
TCCTGGTATCGGTCTGCGATTCCGACTCGTCCAACATCAATACAACCTATTAATTTCCCCTCGTCAAAAA
TAAGGTTATCAAGTGAGAAATCACCATGAGTGACGACTGAATCCGGTGAGAATGGCAAAAGTTTATGCAT
TTCTTTCCAGACTTGTTCAACAGGCCAGCCATTACGCTCGTCATCAAAATCACTCGCATCAACCAAACCG
TTATTCATTCGTGATTGCGCCTGAGCGAGACGAAATACGCGATCGCTGTTAAAAGGACAATTACAAACAG
GAATCGAATGCAACCGGCGCAGGAACACTGCCAGCGCATCAACAATATTTTCACCTGAATCAGGATATTC
TTCTAATACCTGGAATGCTGTTTTCCCGGGGATCGCAGTGGTGAGTAACCATGCATCATCAGGAGTACGG
ATAAAATGCTTGATGGTCGGAAGAGGCATAAATTCCGTCAGCCAGTTTAGTCTGACCATCTCATCTGTAA
CATCATTGGCAACGCTACCTTTGCCATGTTTCAGAAACAACTCTGGCGCATCGGGCTTCCCATACAATCG
ATAGATTGTCGCACCTGATTGCCCGACATTATCGCGAGCCCATTTATACCCATATAAATCAGCATCCATG
TTGGAATTTAATCGCGGCCTAGAGCAAGACGTTTCCCGTTGAATATGGCTCATAACACCCCTTGTATTAC
TGTTTATGTAAGCAGACAGTTTTATTGTTCATGACCAAAATCCCTTAACGTGAGTTTTCGTTCCACTGAG
CGTCAGACCCCGTAGAAAAGATCAAAGGATCTTCTTGAGATCCTTTTTTTCTGCGCGTAATCTGCTGCTT
GCAAACAAAAAAACCACCGCTACCAGCGGTGGTTTGTTTGCCGGATCAAGAGCTACCAACTCTTTTTCCG
AAGGTAACTGGCTTCAGCAGAGCGCAGATACCAAATACTGTCCTTCTAGTGTAGCCGTAGTTAGGCCACC
ACTTCAAGAACTCTGTAGCACCGCCTACATACCTCGCTCTGCTAATCCTGTTACCAGTGGCTGCTGCCAG
TGGCGATAAGTCGTGTCTTACCGGGTTGGACTCAAGACGATAGTTACCGGATAAGGCGCAGCGGTCGGGC
TGAACGGGGGGTTCGTGCACACAGCCCAGCTTGGAGCGAACGACCTACACCGAACTGAGATACCTACAGC
GTGAGCTATGAGAAAGCGCCACGCTTCCCGAAGGGAGAAAGGCGGACAGGTATCCGGTAAGCGGCAGGGT
CGGAACAGGAGAGCGCACGAGGGAGCTTCCAGGGGGAAACGCCTGGTATCTTTATAGTCCTGTCGGGTTT
CGCCACCTCTGACTTGAGCGTCGATTTTTGTGATGCTCGTCAGGGGGGCGGAGCCTATGGAAAAACGCCA
GCAACGCGGCCTTTTTACGGTTCCTGGCCTTTTGCTGGCCTTTTGCTCACATGTTCTTTCCTGCGTTATC
CCCTGATTCTGTGGATAACCGTATTACCGCCTTTGAGTGAGCTGATACCGCTCGCCGCAGCCGAACGACC
GAGCGCAGCGAGTCAGTGAGCGAGGAAGCGGAAGAGCGCCTGATGCGGTATTTTCTCCTTACGCATCTGT
GCGGTATTTCACACCGCAATGGTGCACTCTCAGTACAATCTGCTCTGATGCCGCATAGTTAAGCCAGTAT
ACACTCCGCTATCGCTACGTGACTGGGTCATGGCTGCGCCCCGACACCCGCCAACACCCGCTGACGCGCC
CTGACGGGCTTGTCTGCTCCCGGCATCCGCTTACAGACAAGCTGTGACCGTCTCCGGGAGCTGCATGTGT
CAGAGGTTTTCACCGTCATCACCGAAACGCGCGAGGCAGCTGCGGTAAAGCTCATCAGCGTGGTCGTGAA
GCGATTCACAGATGTCTGCCTGTTCATCCGCGTCCAGCTCGTTGAGTTTCTCCAGAAGCGTTAATGTCTG
GCTTCTGATAAAGCGGGCCATGTTAAGGGCGGTTTTTTCCTGTTTGGTCACTGATGCCTCCGTGTAAGGG
GGATTTCTGTTCATGGGGGTAATGATACCGATGAAACGAGAGAGGATGCTCACGATACGGGTTACTGATG
ATGAACATGCCCGGTTACTGGAACGTTGTGAGGGTAAACAACTGGCGGTATGGATGCGGCGGGACCAGAG
AAAAATCACTCAGGGTCAATGCCAGCGCTTCGTTAATACAGATGTAGGTGTTCCACAGGGTAGCCAGCAG
CATCCTGCGATGCAGATCCGGAACATAATGGTGCAGGGCGCTGACTTCCGCGTTTCCAGACTTTACGAAA
CACGGAAACCGAAGACCATTCATGTTGTTGCTCAGGTCGCAGACGTTTTGCAGCAGCAGTCGCTTCACGT
TCGCTCGCGTATCGGTGATTCATTCTGCTAACCAGTAAGGCAACCCCGCCAGCCTAGCCGGGTCCTCAAC
GACAGGAGCACGATCATGCGCACCCGTGGGGCCGCCATGCCGGCGATAATGGCCTGCTTCTCGCCGAAAC
GTTTGGTGGCGGGACCAGTGACGAAGGCTTGAGCGAGGGCGTGCAAGATTCCGAATACCGCAAGCGACAG
GCCGATCATCGTCGCGCTCCAGCGAAAGCGGTCCTCGCCGAAAATGACCCAGAGCGCTGCCGGCACCTGT
CCTACGAGTTGCATGATAAAGAAGACAGTCATAAGTGCGGCGACGATAGTCATGCCCCGCGCCCACCGGA
AGGAGCTGACTGGGTTGAAGGCTCTCAAGGGCATCGGTCGAGATCCCGGTGCCTAATGAGTGAGCTAACT
TACATTAATTGCGTTGCGCTCACTGCCCGCTTTCCAGTCGGGAAACCTGTCGTGCCAGCTGCATTAATGA
ATCGGCCAACGCGCGGGGAGAGGCGGTTTGCGTATTGGGCGCCAGGGTGGTTTTTCTTTTCACCAGTGAG
ACGGGCAACAGCTGATTGCCCTTCACCGCCTGGCCCTGAGAGAGTTGCAGCAAGCGGTCCACGCTGGTTT
GCCCCAGCAGGCGAAAATCCTGTTTGATGGTGGTTAACGGCGGGATATAACATGAGCTGTCTTCGGTATC
GTCGTATCCCACTACCGAGATATCCGCACCAACGCGCAGCCCGGACTCGGTAATGGCGCGCATTGCGCCC
AGCGCCATCTGATCGTTGGCAACCAGCATCGCAGTGGGAACGATGCCCTCATTCAGCATTTGCATGGTTT
GTTGAAAACCGGACATGGCACTCCAGTCGCCTTCCCGTTCCGCTATCGGCTGAATTTGATTGCGAGTGAG
ATATTTATGCCAGCCAGCCAGACGCAGACGCGCCGAGACAGAACTTAATGGGCCCGCTAACAGCGCGATT
TGCTGGTGACCCAATGCGACCAGATGCTCCACGCCCAGTCGCGTACCGTCTTCATGGGAGAAAATAATAC
TGTTGATGGGTGTCTGGTCAGAGACATCAAGAAATAACGCCGGAACATTAGTGCAGGCAGCTTCCACAGC
AATGGCATCCTGGTCATCCAGCGGATAGTTAATGATCAGCCCACTGACGCGTTGCGCGAGAAGATTGTGC
ACCGCCGCTTTACAGGCTTCGACGCCGCTTCGTTCTACCATCGACACCACCACGCTGGCACCCAGTTGAT
CGGCGCGAGATTTAATCGCCGCGACAATTTGCGACGGCGCGTGCAGGGCCAGACTGGAGGTGGCAACGCC
AATCAGCAACGACTGTTTGCCCGCCAGTTGTTGTGCCACGCGGTTGGGAATGTAATTCAGCTCCGCCATC
GCCGCTTCCACTTTTTCCCGCGTTTTCGCAGAAACGTGGCTGGCCTGGTTCACCACGCGGGAAACGGTCT
GATAAGAGACACCGGCATACTCTGCGACATCGTATAACGTTACTGGTTTCACATTCACCACCCTGAATTG
ACTCTCTTCCGGGCGCTATCATGCCATACCGCGAAAGGTTTTGCGCCATTCGATGGTGTCCGGGATCTCG
ACGCTCTCCCTTATGCGACTCCTGCATTAGGAAGCAGCCCAGTAGTAGGTTGAGGCCGTTGAGCACCGCC
GCCGCAAGGAATGGTGCATGCAAGGAGATGGCGCCCAACAGTCCCCCGGCCACGGGGCCTGCCACCATAC
CCACGCCGAAACAAGCGCTCATGAGCCCGAAGTGGCGAGCCCGATCTTCCCCATCGGTGATGTCGGCGAT
ATAGGCGCCAGCAACCGCACCTGTGGCGCCGGTGATGCCGGCCACGATGCGTCCGGCGTAGAGGATCGAG
ATCTCGATCCCGCGAAATTAATACGACTCACTATAGGGGAATTGTGAGCGGATAACAATTCCCTCTAGAC
ATAGTCTAATCTCAGACTTTATAGAATCTACTCCAGGTATTTATGGACGCAAGCACGCCGACACCACAAC
CAAACCGTGCGGAGCGATTCGTGAGCCGTGTTATCGAACTATGTCGGCAGGATAAAGGTTTAGCAGCTCG
TCTCCGTCGCGCAGATAACCCTGCTACTGAATATCAAAGCTGGGAGTTGTTAGCCGCGTTCGGGGTGGAC
TTAGATCAGGAGGAACAGCGTCTCCCCTTTGCAACCGTAGCTTGCGCTATCGCAAGGGCAAAGGCCGAGC
ATAACGGATCTCTGTCTTTAGGCCGTGCCATCGCCGCCTGCTATGAAGATGGACGTGATAGTGAGCAGGC
GAAAGCTAGATTACGACGTTTACTTGCGTGCGATGATATAGCCGAACTGTGTAGGTTGTTGAGACCTCTG
CTGAGCCTGATTGACAGTCGTGCCGGTGAACCGCTCGATTACCTCCGTTTACTGCAACAGTTACTCCGTT
TTAGCCACGACCCGCAGCAAGTCAAAGCACGCTGGGCACAAGACTTTTATGGTCAAGTTGCCGAGGAATC
GGCCTAACTCGAGCACCACCACCACCACCACTGAGATCCGGCTGCTAACAAAGCCCGAAAGGAAGCTGAG
TTGGCTGCTGCCACCGCTGAGCAATAACTAGCATAACCCCTTGGGGCCTCTAAACGGGTCTTGAGGGGTT
TTTTGCTGAAAGGAGGAACTATATCCGGAT
Features (pLannotate 1.2.2; 17 found; start..end, strand, type, name):
     12..440     +  rep_origin     f1 ori (sequence partly withheld): f1 bacteriophage origin of replication; arrow indicates direction of (+) strand synthesis
    493..550     +  promoter       AmpR promoter (fragment): bla
    559..1374    -  CDS            KanR: aminoglycoside phosphotransferase; aph(3')-Ia; confers resistance to kanamycin in bacteria or G418 (Geneticin®) in eukaryotes
   1496..2084    +  rep_origin     ori: high-copy-number ColE1/pMB1/pBR322/pUC origin of replication
   2270..2409    -  misc_feature   bom: basis of mobility region from pBR322
   2511..2702    -  CDS            rop: Rop protein, which maintains plasmids at low copy number; rop
   2719..3099    +  CDS            YPB1_ECOLX: Protein predicted: Swiss-Prot protein existence level 4. From Escherichia coli.
   3171..3462    -  CDS            TcR (fragment): tetracycline efflux protein; tet; confers resistance to tetracycline
   3477..3498    -  protein_bind   CAP binding site: CAP binding activates transcription in the presence of cAMP. E. coli catabolite activator protein
   3511..4593    -  CDS            lacI: lac repressor; lacI; The lac repressor binds to the lac operator to inhibit transcription in E. coli. This inhibition can be relieved by adding lactose or isopropyl-β-D-thiogalactopyranoside (IPTG).
   4594..4671    -  promoter       lacI promoter: lacI
   4679..4958    -  CDS            TcR (fragment): tetracycline efflux protein; tet; confers resistance to tetracycline
   4980..4998    +  promoter       T7 promoter: promoter for bacteriophage T7 RNA polymerase
   4999..5023    +  protein_bind   lac operator: The lac repressor binds to the lac operator to inhibit transcription in E. coli. This inhibition can be relieved by adding lactose or isopropyl-β-D-thiogalactopyranoside (IPTG). lac repressor encoded by lacI
   5605..5622    +  CDS            9xHis (fragment): 9xHis affinity tag
   5632..5681    +  CDS            SET1 (fragment): solubility-enhancement tag derived from T7 phage gene 10B
   5689..5736    +  terminator     T7 terminator: transcription terminator for bacteriophage T7 RNA polymerase
