[The description below was written by a language model from this plasmid's Addgene catalogue record and pLannotate feature annotations shown in this document.]
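Description:
pAc2_Cse2 is a bacterial expression plasmid built on the pET28b backbone that carries the cse2 gene from the second type I-E CRISPR-Cas system of Azotobacter chroococcum (given in the record as A. chroococcum). Cse2 is the small subunit of the type I-E Cascade surveillance complex, so this plasmid supplies one component of a multi-subunit effector rather than a complete system. It is maintained in E. coli under kanamycin selection through the aph(3')-Ia resistance gene. Replication relies on a ColE1/pBR322-type origin accompanied by the rop gene and bom region, consistent with the low copy number listed in the catalogue. An f1 phage origin is also present, along with short tetracycline-resistance gene fragments that are remnants of the pBR322 lineage and are not functional markers.

Expression is driven by a T7 promoter immediately followed by a lac operator, with the plasmid-borne lacI gene and its own promoter providing repressor; transcription therefore depends on T7 RNA polymerase and is inducible with IPTG in cells. The automated feature table does not annotate the cse2 coding sequence itself, but an unannotated gap of roughly 580 nt lies between the lac operator and the downstream elements, which is where the insert would be expected to sit. Downstream, a histidine-tag fragment is detected before the T7 terminator, along with a short match to a solubility tag. The record does not say whether the His tag is fused in frame to Cse2, and the cloning sites are listed as unknown. The associated work concerns rapid cell-free characterization of multi-subunit CRISPR effectors and transposons, suggesting the plasmid is combined with companion constructs encoding the other Cascade subunits in T7-driven cell-free expression reactions.
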