Addgene plasmid #178736: pAc2_Cse2
Purpose: Expression of A. chroococcum type I-E #2 cse2
Depositing lab: Chase Beisel. Depositing organization: Helmholtz-Zentrum fuer Infektionsforschung (HZI). Publication: Rapid cell-free characterization of multi-subunit CRISPR effectors and transposons. Wimmer F, Mougiakos I, Englert F, Beisel CL. Mol Cell. 2022 Feb 16. pii: S1097-2765(22)00102-2. doi: 10.1016/j.molcel.2022.01.026. PubMed 35216669.
Backbone
  Vector backbone: pET28b
  Vector type: Bacterial Expression
Growth in bacteria
  Bacterial resistance: Kanamycin, 50 μg/mL
  Growth temperature: 37°C
  Growth strain: DH5alpha
  Copy number: Low Copy
Gene/Insert
  Gene/Insert name: A. chroococcum type I-E #2 cse2
  Species: A. chroococcum
  Cloning method: Restriction Enzyme; 5′ cloning site Unknown (unknown if destroyed); 3′ cloning site Unknown (unknown if destroyed)
Resource information
  A portion of this plasmid was derived from a plasmid made by: U.S. Department of Energy Joint Genome Institute
Terms and licenses: Academic/Nonprofit Terms; Industry Terms: Not Available to Industry
Depositor comments: If used in a publication, please acknowledge that the plasmid pEcCas5 was generated by U.S. Department of Energy Joint Genome Institute, a DOE Office of Science User Facility. The associated work was supported by the Office of Science of the U.S. Department of Energy under Contract No. DE-AC02-05CH11231.
How to cite: pAc2_Cse2 was a gift from Chase Beisel (Addgene plasmid # 178736 ; http://n2t.net/addgene:178736 ; RRID:Addgene_178736)
